>Addgene plasmid #139195 | pMSCV-NLS-CBGreen-FIRE-puro | addgene full sequence | sequence record 310546 | Addgene NGS Result
AATGAAAGACCCCACCTGTAGGTTTGGCAAGCTAGCTTAAGTAACGCCATTTTGCAAGGCATGGAAAATA
CATAACTGAGAATAGAGAAGTTCAGATCAAGGTTAGGAACAGAGAGACAGCAGAATATGGGCCAAACAGG
ATATCTGTGGTAAGCAGTTCCTGCCCCGGCTCAGGGCCAAGAACAGATGGTCCCCAGATGCGGTCCCGCC
CTCAGCAGTTTCTAGAGAACCATCAGATGTTTCCAGGGTGCCCCAAGGACCTGAAATGACCCTGTGCCTT
ATTTGAACTAACCAATCAGTTCGCTTCTCGCTTCTGTTCGCGCGCTTCTGCTCCCCGAGCTCAATAAAAG
AGCCCACAACCCCTCACTCGGCGCGCCAGTCCTCCGATAGACTGCGTCGCCCGGGTACCCGTATTCCCAA
TAAAGCCTCTTGCTGTTTGCATCCGAATCGTGGACTCGCTGATCCTTGGGAGGGTCTCCTCAGATTGATT
GACTGCCCACCTCGGGGGTCTTTCATTTGGAGGTTCCACCGAGATTTGGAGACCCCTGCCCAGGGACCAC
CGACCCCCCCGCCGGGAGGTAAGCTGGCCAGCGGTCGTTTCGTGTCTGTCTCTGTCTTTGTGCGTGTTTG
TGCCGGCATCTAATGTTTGCGCCTGCGTCTGTACTAGTTAGCTAACTAGCTCTGTATCTGGCGGACCCGT
GGTGGAACTGACGAGTTCTGAACACCCGGCCGCAACCCTGGGAGACGTCCCAGGGACTTTGGGGGCCGTT
TTTGTGGCCCGACCTGAGGAAGGGAGTCGATGTGGAATCCGACCCCGTCAGGATATGTGGTTCTGGTAGG
AGACGAGAACCTAAAACAGTTCCCGCCTCCGTCTGAATTTTTGCTTTCGGTTTGGAACCGAAGCCGCGCG
TCTTGTCTGCTGCAGCGCTGCAGCATCGTTCTGTGTTGTCTCTGTCTGACTGTGTTTCTGTATTTGTCTG
AAAATTAGGGCCAGACTGTTACCACTCCCTTAAGTTTGACCTTAGGTCACTGGAAAGATGTCGAGCGGAT
CGCTCACAACCAGTCGGTAGATGTCAAGAAGAGACGTTGGGTTACCTTCTGCTCTGCAGAATGGCCAACC
TTTAACGTCGGATGGCCGCGAGACGGCACCTTTAACCGAGACCTCATCACCCAGGTTAAGATCAAGGTCT
TTTCACCTGGCCCGCATGGACACCCAGACCAGGTCCCCTACATCGTGACCTGGGAAGCCTTGGCTTTTGA
CCCCCCTCCCTGGGTCAAGCCCTTTGTACACCCTAAGCCTCCGCCTCCTCTTCCTCCATCCGCCCCGTCT
CTCCCCCTTGAACCTCCTCGTTCGACCCCGCCTCGATCCTCCCTTTATCCAGCCCTCACTCCTTCTCTAG
GCGCCGGAATTAGATCTGCCACCATGGCCCCCAAGAAGAAGAGGAAGGTGATGGTGAAGCGTGAGAAAAA
TGTCATCTATGGCCCTGAGCCTCTCCATCCTTTGGAGGATTTGACTGCCGGCGAAATGCTGTTTCGTGCT
CTCCGCAAGCACTCTCATTTGCCTCAAGCCTTGGTCGATGTGGTCGGCGATGAATCTTTGAGCTACAAGG
AGTTTTTTGAGGCAACCGTCTTGCTGGCTCAGTCCCTCCACAATTGTGGCTACAAGATGAACGACGTCGT
TAGTATCTGTGCTGAAAACAATACCCGTTTCTTCATTCCAGTCATCGCCGCATGGTATATCGGTATGATC
GTGGCTCCAGTCAACGAGAGCTACATTCCCGACGAACTGTGTAAAGTCATGGGTATCTCTAAGCCACAGA
TTGTCTTCACCACTAAGAATATTCTGAACAAAGTCCTGGAAGTCCAAAGCCGCACCAACTTTATTAAGCG
TATCATCATCTTGGACACTGTGGAGAATATTCACGGTTGCGAATCTTTGCCTAATTTCATCTCTCGCTAT
TCAGACGGCAACATCGCAAACTTTAAACCACTCCACTTCGACCCTGTGGAACAAGTTGCAGCCATTCTGT
GTAGCAGCGGTACTACTGGACTCCCAAAGGGAGTCATGCAGACCCATCAAAACATTTGCGTGCGTCTGAT
CCATGCTCTCGATCCACGCGTGGGCACTCAGCTGATTCCTGGTGTCACCGTCTTGGTCTACTTGCCTTTC
TTCCATGCTTTCGGCTTTAGCATTACTTTGGGTTACTTTATGGTCGGTCTCCGCGTGATTATGTTCCGCC
GTTTTGATCAGGAGGCTTTCTTGAAAGCCATCCAAGATTATGAAGTCCGCAGTGTCATCAACGTGCCTAG
CGTGATCCTGTTTTTGTCTAAGAGCCCACTCGTGGACAAGTACGACTTGTCTTCACTGCGTGAATTGTGT
TGCGGTGCCGCTCCACTGGCTAAGGAGGTCGCTGAAGTGGCCGCCAAACGCTTGAATCTTCCAGGGATTC
GTTGTGGCTTCGGCCTCACCGAATCTACCAGCGCTAACATTCACTCTCTCGGGGATGAGTTTAAGAGCGG
CTCTTTGGGCCGTGTCACTCCACTCATGGCTGCTAAGATCGCTGATCGCGAAACTGGTAAGGCTTTGGGC
CCGAACCAAGTGGGCGAGCTGTGTATCAAAGGCCCTATGGTGAGCAAGGGTTATGTCAATAACGTTGAAG
CTACCAAGGAGGCCATCGACGACGACGGCTGGTTGCATTCTGGTGATTTTGGATATTACGACGAAGATGA
GCATTTTTACGTCGTGGATCGTTACAAGGAGCTGATCAAATACAAGGGTAGCCAGGTTGCTCCAGCTGAG
TTGGAGGAGATTCTGTTGAAAAATCCATGCATTCGCGATGTCGCTGTGGTCGGCATTCCTGATCTGGAGG
CCGGCGAACTGCCTTCTGCTTTCGTTGTCAAGCAGCCTGGTAAAGAAATTACCGCCAAAGAAGTGTATGA
TTACCTGGCTGAACGTGTGAGCCATACTAAGTACTTGCGTGGCGGCGTGCGTTTTGTTGACTCCATCCCT
CGTAACGTAACAGGCAAAATTACCCGCAAGGAGCTGTTGAAACAATTGTTGGAGAAGGCCGGCGGTTTGT
ACAAAGGCAGCGGCGGATCCCTGGTGCTGGAAGCCCACCGACCCATCTGCAAAATCCCGGAAGGAGCCAA
GGAGGGGGACACAGGCAGTACCAGTGGCACCAGCAGCCCACCAGCCCCCTGCCGCCCTGTACCTTGTATC
TCCCTTTCCCCAGGGCCTGTGCTTGAACCTGAGGCACTGCACACCCCCACACTCATGACCACACCCTCCC
TAACTCCTTTCACCCCCAGCCTGGTCTTCACCTACCCCAGCACTCCTGAGCCTTGTGCCTCAGCTCATCG
CAAGAGTAGCAGCAGCAGCGGAGACCCATCCTCTGACCCCCTTGGCTCTCCAACCCTCCTCGCTTTGTGA
GAATTCTACCGGGTAGGGGAGGCGCTTTTCCCAAGGCAGTCTGGAGCATGCGCTTTAGCAGCCCCGCTGG
GCACTTGGCGCTACACAAGTGGCCTCTGGCCTCGCACACATTCCACATCCACCGGTAGGCGCCAACCGGC
TCCGTTCTTTGGTGGCCCCTTCGCGCCACCTTCTACTCCTCCCCTAGTCAGGAAGTTCCCCCCCGCCCCG
CAGCTCGCGTCGTGCAGGACGTGACAAATGGAAGTAGCACGTCTCACTAGTCTCGTGCAGATGGACAGCA
CCGCTGAGCAATGGAAGCGGGTAGGCCTTTGGGGCAGCGGCCAATAGCAGCTTTGCTCCTTCGCTTTCTG
GGCTCAGAGGCTGGGAAGGGGTGGGTCCGGGGGCGGGCTCAGGGGCGGGCTCAGGGGCGGGGCGGGCGCC
CGAAGGTCCTCCGGAGGCCCGGCATTCTGCACGCTTCAAAAGCGCACGTCTGCCGCGCTGTTCTCCTCTT
CCTCATCTCCGGGCCTTTCGACCTGCAGCCCAAGCTTACCATGACCGAGTACAAGCCCACGGTGCGCCTC
GCCACCCGCGACGACGTCCCCAGGGCCGTACGCACCCTCGCCGCCGCGTTCGCCGACTACCCCGCCACGC
GCCACACCGTCGATCCGGACCGCCACATCGAGCGGGTCACCGAGCTGCAAGAACTCTTCCTCACGCGCGT
CGGGCTCGACATCGGCAAGGTGTGGGTCGCGGACGACGGCGCCGCGGTGGCGGTCTGGACCACGCCGGAG
AGCGTCGAAGCGGGGGCGGTGTTCGCCGAGATCGGCCCGCGCATGGCCGAGTTGAGCGGTTCCCGGCTGG
CCGCGCAGCAACAGATGGAAGGCCTCCTGGCGCCGCACCGGCCCAAGGAGCCCGCGTGGTTCCTGGCCAC
CGTCGGCGTCTCGCCCGACCACCAGGGCAAGGGTCTGGGCAGCGCCGTCGTGCTCCCCGGAGTGGAGGCG
GCCGAGCGCGCCGGGGTGCCCGCCTTCCTGGAGACCTCCGCGCCCCGCAACCTCCCCTTCTACGAGCGGC
TCGGCTTCACCGTCACCGCCGACGTCGAGGTGCCCGAAGGACCGCGCACCTGGTGCATGACCCGCAAGCC
CGGTGCCTGACGCCCGCCCCACGACCCGCAGCGCCCGACCGAAAGGAGCGCACGACCCCATGCATCGATA
AAATAAAAGATTTTATTTAGTCTCCAGAAAAAGGGGGGAATGAAAGACCCCACCTGTAGGTTTGGCAAGC
TAGCTTAAGTAACGCCATTTTGCAAGGCATGGAAAATACATAACTGAGAATAGAGAAGTTCAGATCAAGG
TTAGGAACAGAGAGACAGCAGAATATGGGCCAAACAGGATATCTGTGGTAAGCAGTTCCTGCCCCGGCTC
AGGGCCAAGAACAGATGGTCCCCAGATGCGGTCCCGCCCTCAGCAGTTTCTAGAGAACCATCAGATGTTT
CCAGGGTGCCCCAAGGACCTGAAATGACCCTGTGCCTTATTTGAACTAACCAATCAGTTCGCTTCTCGCT
TCTGTTCGCGCGCTTCTGCTCCCCGAGCTCAATAAAAGAGCCCACAACCCCTCACTCGGCGCGCCAGTCC
TCCGATAGACTGCGTCGCCCGGGTACCCGTGTATCCAATAAACCCTCTTGCAGTTGCATCCGACTTGTGG
TCTCGCTGTTCCTTGGGAGGGTCTCCTCTGAGTGATTGACTACCCGTCAGCGGGGGTCTTTCATGGGTAA
CAGTTTCTTGAAGTTGGAGAACAACATTCTGAGGGTAGGAGTCGAATATTAAGTAATCCTGACTCAATTA
GCCACTGTTTTGAATCCACATACTCCAATACTCCTGAAATAGTTCATTATGGACAGCGCAGAAAGAGCTG
GGGAGAATTGTGAAATTGTTATCCGCTCACAATTCCACACAACATACGAGCCGGAAGCATAAAGTGTAAA
GCCTGGGGTGCCTAATGAGTGAGCTAACTCACATTAATTGCGTTGCGCTCACTGCCCGCTTTCCAGTCGG
GAAACCTGTCGTGCCAGCTGCATTAATGAATCGGCCAACGCGCGGGGAGAGGCGGTTTGCGTATTGGGCG
CTCTTCCGCTTCCTCGCTCACTGACTCGCTGCGCTCGGTCGTTCGGCTGCGGCGAGCGGTATCAGCTCAC
TCAAAGGCGGTAATACGGTTATCCACAGAATCAGGGGATAACGCAGGAAAGAACATGTGAGCAAAAGGCC
AGCAAAAGGCCAGGAACCGTAAAAAGGCCGCGTTGCTGGCGTTTTTCCATAGGCTCCGCCCCCCTGACGA
GCATCACAAAAATCGACGCTCAAGTCAGAGGTGGCGAAACCCGACAGGACTATAAAGATACCAGGCGTTT
CCCCCTGGAAGCTCCCTCGTGCGCTCTCCTGTTCCGACCCTGCCGCTTACCGGATACCTGTCCGCCTTTC
TCCCTTCGGGAAGCGTGGCGCTTTCTCATAGCTCACGCTGTAGGTATCTCAGTTCGGTGTAGGTCGTTCG
CTCCAAGCTGGGCTGTGTGCACGAACCCCCCGTTCAGCCCGACCGCTGCGCCTTATCCGGTAACTATCGT
CTTGAGTCCAACCCGGTAAGACACGACTTATCGCCACTGGCAGCAGCCACTGGTAACAGGATTAGCAGAG
CGAGGTATGTAGGCGGTGCTACAGAGTTCTTGAAGTGGTGGCCTAACTACGGCTACACTAGAAGAACAGT
ATTTGGTATCTGCGCTCTGCTGAAGCCAGTTACCTTCGGAAAAAGAGTTGGTAGCTCTTGATCCGGCAAA
CAAACCACCGCTGGTAGCGGTGGTTTTTTTGTTTGCAAGCAGCAGATTACGCGCAGAAAAAAAGGATCTC
AAGAAGATCCTTTGATCTTTTCTACGGGGTCTGACGCTCAGTGGAACGAAAACTCACGTTAAGGGATTTT
GGTCATGAGATTATCAAAAAGGATCTTCACCTAGATCCTTTTAAATTAAAAATGAAGTTTTAAATCAATC
TAAAGTATATATGAGTAAACTTGGTCTGACAGTTACCAATGCTTAATCAGTGAGGCACCTATCTCAGCGA
TCTGTCTATTTCGTTCATCCATAGTTGCCTGACTCCCCGTCGTGTAGATAACTACGATACGGGAGGGCTT
ACCATCTGGCCCCAGTGCTGCAATGATACCGCGAGACCCACGCTCACCGGCTCCAGATTTATCAGCAATA
AACCAGCCAGCCGGAAGGGCCGAGCGCAGAAGTGGTCCTGCAACTTTATCCGCCTCCATCCAGTCTATTA
ATTGTTGCCGGGAAGCTAGAGTAAGTAGTTCGCCAGTTAATAGTTTGCGCAACGTTGTTGCCATTGCTAC
AGGCATCGTGGTGTCACGCTCGTCGTTTGGTATGGCTTCATTCAGCTCCGGTTCCCAACGATCAAGGCGA
GTTACATGATCCCCCATGTTGTGCAAAAAAGCGGTTAGCTCCTTCGGTCCTCCGATCGTTGTCAGAAGTA
AGTTGGCCGCAGTGTTATCACTCATGGTTATGGCAGCACTGCATAATTCTCTTACTGTCATGCCATCCGT
AAGATGCTTTTCTGTGACTGGTGAGTACTCAACCAAGTCATTCTGAGAATAGTGTATGCGGCGACCGAGT
TGCTCTTGCCCGGCGTCAATACGGGATAATACCGCGCCACATAGCAGAACTTTAAAAGTGCTCATCATTG
GAAAACGTTCTTCGGGGCGAAAACTCTCAAGGATCTTACCGCTGTTGAGATCCAGTTCGATGTAACCCAC
TCGTGCACCCAACTGATCTTCAGCATCTTTTACTTTCACCAGCGTTTCTGGGTGAGCAAAAACAGGAAGG
CAAAATGCCGCAAAAAAGGGAATAAGGGCGACACGGAAATGTTGAATACTCATACTCTTCCTTTTTCAAT
ATTATTGAAGCATTTATCAGGGTTATTGTCTCATGAGCGGATACATATTTGAATGTATTTAGAAAAATAA
ACAAATAGGGGTTCCGCGCACATTTCCCCGAAAAGTGCCACCTGACGTCTAAGAAACCATTATTATCATG
ACATTAACCTATAAAAATAGGCGTATCACGAGGCCCTTTCGTCTCGCGCGTTTCGGTGATGACGGTGAAA
ACCTCTGACACATGCAGCTCCCGGAGACGGTCACAGCTTGTCTGTAAGCGGATGCCGGGAGCAGACAAGC
CCGTCAGGGCGCGTCAGCGGGTGTTGGCGGGTGTCGGGGCTGGCTTAACTATGCGGCATCAGAGCAGATT
GTACTGAGAGTGCACCATATGCGGTGTGAAATACCGCACAGATGCGTAAGGAGAAAATACCGCATCAGGC
GCCATTCGCCATTCAGGCTGCGCAACTGTTGGGAAGGGCGATCGGTGCGGGCCTCTTCGCTATTACGCCA
GCTGGCGAAAGGGGGATGTGCTGCAAGGCGATTAAGTTGGGTAACGCCAGGGTTTTCCCAGTCACGACGT
TGTAAAACGACGGCGCAAGGAATGGTGCATGCAAGGAGATGGCGCCCAACAGTCCCCCGGCCACGGGGCC
TGCCACCATACCCACGCCGAAACAAGCGCTCATGAGCCCGAAGTGGCGAGCCCGATCTTCCCCATCGGTG
ATGTCGGCGATATAGGCGCCAGCAACCGCACCTGTGGCGCCGGTGATGCCGGCCACGATGCGTCCGGCGT
AGAGGCGATTAGTCCAATTTGTTAAAGACAGGATATCAGTGGTCCAGGCTCTAGTTTTGACTCAACAATA
TCACCAGCTGAAGCCTATAGAGTACGAGCCATAGATAAAATAAAAGATTTTATTTAGTCTCCAGAAAAAG
GGGGG
Features (pLannotate 1.2.2; 20 found; start..end, strand, type, name):
      1..517     +  LTR            5' LTR: 5' long terminal repeat from murine embryonic stem cell virus
    581..922     +  misc_feature   MESV Ψ: packaging signal of murine embryonic stem cell virus
    989..1405    +  CDS            gag (truncated): truncated Moloney murine leukemia virus (MMLV) gag gene lacking the start codon
   1451..3077    +  CDS            CBG99luc (fragment): green-emitting variant of click beetle luciferase human codon-optimized
   3101..3427    +  CDS            FOSL1 (fragment): FOSL1_HUMAN - Also known as FRA1. Experimental evidence at protein level: Swiss-Prot protein existence level 1. From Homo sapiens (Human).
   3441..3940    +  promoter       PGK promoter: mouse phosphoglycerate kinase 1 promoter
   3961..4560    +  CDS            PuroR: puromycin N-acetyltransferase; pac from Streptomyces alboniger; confers resistance to puromycin
   4660..5174    +  LTR            3' LTR: 3' long terminal repeat from murine embryonic stem cell virus
   5336..5352    -  protein_bind   lac operator: The lac repressor binds to the lac operator to inhibit transcription in E. coli. This inhibition can be relieved by adding lactose or isopropyl-β-D-thiogalactopyranoside (IPTG). lac repressor encoded by lacI
   5360..5390    -  promoter       lac promoter: promoter for the E. coli lac operon
   5405..5426    -  protein_bind   CAP binding site: CAP binding activates transcription in the presence of cAMP. E. coli catabolite activator protein
   5439..5531    -  CDS            lacI (fragment): lac repressor; lacI; The lac repressor binds to the lac operator to inhibit transcription in E. coli. This inhibition can be relieved by adding lactose or isopropyl-β-D-thiogalactopyranoside (IPTG).
   5714..6302    -  rep_origin     ori: high-copy-number ColE1/pMB1/pBR322/pUC origin of replication
   6473..7333    -  CDS            AmpR: β-lactamase; bla; confers resistance to ampicillin, carbenicillin, and related antibiotics
   7334..7438    -  promoter       AmpR promoter: bla
   7533..7568    +  CDS            rop (fragment): Rop protein, which maintains plasmids at low copy number; rop
   7670..7769    +  misc_feature   bom (fragment): basis of mobility region from pBR322
   7775..7924    -  CDS            lacZα (fragment): LacZα fragment of β-galactosidase; lacZ fragment
   7924..8125    -  CDS            TcR (fragment): tetracycline efflux protein; tet; confers resistance to tetracycline
   8126..8224    +  CDS            env (fragment): murine leukemia virus gPr80 envelope polyprotein precursor; env; proteolytically cleaved into gp70SU and p15TM subunits
