[The description below was written by a language model from this plasmid's Addgene catalogue record and pLannotate feature annotations shown in this document.]
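Description:
pMSCV-NLS-CBGreen-FIRE-puro is a gammaretroviral expression vector built on the pMSCV-puro backbone and designed as a luminescent reporter of ERK activity in mammalian cells. The retroviral cassette is framed by 5' and 3' long terminal repeats from murine embryonic stem cell virus and includes the Ψ packaging signal plus a truncated gag segment lacking its start codon. Together these allow the transcript to be packaged into particles when viral proteins are supplied in trans, followed by stable integration into target cells. In bacteria the plasmid is maintained through a high-copy ColE1/pUC-type origin and selected with ampicillin via β-lactamase. The annotated fragments of lacI, lacZα, rop, bom, TcR and env are backbone remnants with no evident functional role.

The payload, cloned between NcoI and EcoRI sites, is a human codon-optimised green-emitting click beetle luciferase (CBG99) carrying an N-terminal nuclear localization signal and a C-terminal fragment of human FOSL1 (Fra1) containing its PEST domain, termed FIRE. No separate internal promoter is annotated upstream of the luciferase, so it is presumably transcribed from the 5' LTR. Since the Fra1 PEST region generally confers instability that is relieved by ERK-dependent phosphorylation, the abundance of the fusion, and hence its luminescence, should track ERK signalling. Downstream, a mouse PGK promoter drives puromycin N-acetyltransferase for selection of transduced cells. The depositor notes a G255V substitution in CBG99 that is not expected to affect function. The sequenced record is slightly shorter (8,265 nt) than the catalogued total size (8,278 bp). The associated work concerned glioblastoma cell resistance to EGFR and MET inhibition.
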