Addgene plasmid #139195: pMSCV-NLS-CBGreen-FIRE-puro
Purpose: Luminescent reporter of ERK activity
Depositing lab: Matthew Lazzara. Depositing organization: University of Virginia. Publication: Glioblastoma Cell Resistance to EGFR and MET Inhibition Can Be Overcome via Blockade of FGFR-SPRY2 Bypass Signaling. Day EK, Sosale NG, Xiao A, Zhong Q, Purow B, Lazzara MJ. Cell Rep. 2020 Mar 10;30(10):3383-3396.e7. doi: 10.1016/j.celrep.2020.02.014. PubMed 32160544.
Backbone
  Vector backbone: pMSCV-puro
  Backbone size w/o insert (bp): 6261
  Total vector size (bp): 8278
  Vector type: Mammalian Expression, Retroviral, Luciferase
  Selectable markers: Puromycin
Growth in bacteria
  Bacterial resistance: Ampicillin, 100 μg/mL
  Growth temperature: 37°C
  Growth strain: NEB Stable
  Copy number: Unknown
Gene/Insert
  Gene/Insert name: CBG99 (alt name: Click beetle green luciferase)
  Species: Synthetic; Pyrophosphorus plagiophthalamus
  Mutation: See depositor comments below
  Tag / fusion protein: nuclear localization signal (NLS) (N terminal on insert); Fra1 PEST domain fragment (FIRE) (C terminal on insert)
  Cloning method: Restriction Enzyme; 5′ cloning site NcoI (not destroyed); 3′ cloning site EcoRI (not destroyed)
  Sequencing primers: 5′ CCCTTGAACCTCCTCGTTCGACC
Terms and licenses: Academic/Nonprofit Terms; Industry Terms: Not Available to Industry
Depositor comments: Please note: This plasmid contains a G255V mutation in CBG99. This mutation is not expected to affect plasmid function.
How to cite: pMSCV-NLS-CBGreen-FIRE-puro was a gift from Matthew Lazzara (Addgene plasmid # 139195 ; http://n2t.net/addgene:139195 ; RRID:Addgene_139195)
